>Addgene plasmid #70867 | pFOSGE_COF2F01 | depositor partial sequence | sequence record 126809 | insert
ATGTCGCAACGCTTTGCACCTGGCCAAGCGCCGGTGCAGTCGCGTTATCAGCCACCACCACCGGCGCCCG
GCATGCGTCCCTATCCGCCGCCAGGCGCCTCTTTTCCACCGCGCGGGTTTCCCCTGCATCCGAACACTAC
TCAACCTGTTCCCGGCACGGCGAACGTGGCCGGGGTACCGGGAGTTCCTGGAGTACCCGGCGTACCGGGA
CCATCGCTACTGCAGCGCGCCGCCCAACAGCCGGGCTTTCAGAGCAGCCTTCGCGGTACTGGAGCCGGAG
GTGGCGGTGTTGGATCCGGCGGAGGCAGCAAGAGGTCAAATGAATCCCGCAGTTTGGGTGGCGGTGGTAG
CAAAAGTGATTTTGCGACGGCCAAAAAGAAAAAGAAGCTGGCCGAAAAGATACTGCCGCAGAAGGTGCGG
GATCTGGTGCCCGAATCGCAAGCGTACATGGATCTGCTGACGTTTGAGCGAAAACTGGATGCCACCATAA
TGCGCAAACGTCTGGACATCCAGGAGGCCCTCAAGCGCCCCATGAAGCAGAAGCGCAAGCTGCGCATCTT
CATCTCGAACACATTCTATCCCAGCAAGGAGCCCACAAATGATGGCGAGGAGGGCGCCGTTGCCTCTTGG
GAATTGCGGGTGGAGGGTCGCCTGTTAGAGGATGGCAAGGGCGATCCCAATACAAAGATCAAACGCAAGT
TTTCGTCGTTTTTCAAGTCGCTGGTTATCGAGCTGGATAAGGAACTGTACGGTCCGGACAACCATCTGGT
CGAGTGGCATCGCACTCACACCACCCAGGAGACGGACGGGTTCCAGGTGAAGCGGCCGGGCGATCGCAAT
GTGCGCTGCACCATCCTCCTGCTGCTTGACTACCAGCCGCTGCAGTTCAAGCTGGACCCGCGACTCGCCA
GGTTGCTGGGCGTACACACACAGACCAGGCCGGTGATCATATCCGCCCTGTGGCAGTACATCAAGACGCA
CAAGCTACAGGATGCCCACGAGCGGGAGTACATCAATTGCGACAAGTATCTGGAGCAGATATTCAGTTGC
CAGCGGATGAAGTTTGCCGAGATACCGCAACGCCTCAATCCGCTGCTGCATCCGCCCGATCCGATTGTGA
TCAATCATTTCATTGAGAGCGGTGCAGAGAACAAGCAGACTGCCTGCTACGACATCGATGTGGAGGTGGA
TGATACGCTCAAAAACCAGATGAACAGCTTCCTGATGAGCACTGCGAGCCAACAGGAGATCCAGGGGCTG
GACACCAAGATCCACGAGACGGTGGACACGATCAACCAGATGAAGACGAACAGGGAGTTCTTCCTAAGCT
TCGCCAAGGATCCACAAATGTTTATTCATCGCTGGATCATCAGTGAGACGAGGGATTTGAAGCTGATGAC
CGATGTAGCTGGCAATCCGGAGGAGGAGCGTCGGGCGGAGTTCTATTACCAGCCATGGACGCACGAGGCC
GTTTCGCGCTACTTCTTCACCAAGGTCAACCAGAAGCGGGCCGAATTGGAGCAGGCGCTGGGCATACGCA
ACGGC
