>Addgene plasmid #70867 | pFOSGE_COF2F01 | addgene partial sequence | sequence record 130749 | M13-Rev 5'-CAGGAAACAGCTATGACC-3'
ATAATGATTTTATTTTGACTGATAGTGACCTGTTCGTTGCAACAAATTGATAAGCAATGCTTTCTTATAA
TGCCAACTTTGTACAAGAAAGCTGGGTCGCCGTTGCGTATGCCCAGCGCCTGCTCCAATTCGGCCCGCTT
CTGGTTGACCTTGGTGAAGAAGTAGCGCGAAACGGCCTCGTGCGTCCATGGCTGGTAATAGAACTCCGCC
CGACGCTCCTCCTCCGGATTGCCAGCTACATCGGTCATCAGCTTCAAATCCCTCGTCTCACTGATGATCC
AGCGATGAATAAACATTTGTGGATCCTTGGCGAAGCTTAGGAAGAACTCCCTGTTCGTCTTCATCTGGTT
GATCGTGTCCACCGTCTCGTGGATCTTGGTGTCCAGCCCCTGGATCTCCTGTTGGCTCGCAGTGCTCATC
AGGAAGCTGTTCATCTGGTTTTTGAGCGTATCATCCACCTCCACATCGATGTCGTAGCAGGCAGTCTGCT
TGTTCTCTGCACCGCTCTCAATGAAATGATTGATCACAATCGGATCGGGCGGATGCAGCAGCGGATTGAG
GCGTTGCGGTATCTCGGCAAACTTCATCCGCTGGCAACTGAATATCTGCTCCAGATACTTGTCGCAATTG
ATGTACTCCCGCTCGTGGGCATCCTGTAGCTTGTGCGTCTTGATGTACTGCCACAGGGCGGATATGATCA
CCGGCCTGGTCTGTGTGTGTACGCCC
