[The description below was written by a language model from this plasmid's Addgene catalogue record.]
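Description:
pFOSGE_COF2F01 is a Gateway entry clone built on the commercial pDONR221 donor backbone, carrying the coding sequence of the Drosophila melanogaster gene Bap60 (CG4303, also known as BAF60). Bap60 encodes a subunit of the Brahma-associated (SWI/SNF-type) chromatin remodelling complex. The recorded insert is about 1.5 kb and corresponds to the annotated transcript FBtr0073741. The plasmid is maintained in standard E. coli cloning strains as a high-copy replicon under kanamycin selection.

As an entry clone made by Gateway cloning, the insert would be expected to have replaced the donor vector's counter-selectable cassette through BP recombination and to sit between attL sites, although no feature table is provided to confirm the exact junctions. M13 forward and reverse primer sites flank the insert for sequence verification. Entry vectors of this kind carry no promoter for expression in eukaryotic cells. The plasmid instead serves as a shuttle from which the open reading frame can be moved by LR recombination into any compatible destination vector, which then supplies the promoter, tags or fusion partners. The record does not state whether the open reading frame retains its stop codon, which would determine whether it suits C-terminal fusions.

The clone belongs to a collection from a study of the context-dependent regulatory functions of Drosophila transcriptional regulators. This suggests its use as a source of the Bap60 coding sequence for building expression or fusion constructs to test cofactor activity, though the record lists the purpose only as a Gateway entry clone.
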