Addgene plasmid #70867: pFOSGE_COF2F01
Purpose: Gateway entry clone
Depositing lab: Alexander Stark. Depositing organization: Research Institute of Molecular Pathology (IMP). Publication: Transcriptional regulators form diverse groups with context-dependent regulatory functions. Stampfel G, Kazmar T, Frank O, Wienerroither S, Reiter F, Stark A. Nature. 2015 Nov 9. doi: 10.1038/nature15545. PubMed 26550828.
Backbone
  Vector backbone: pDONR221
  Backbone manufacturer: Invitrogen
  Backbone size w/o insert (bp): 4762
  Vector type: Gateway entry vector
Growth in bacteria
  Bacterial resistance: Kanamycin, 50 μg/mL
  Growth temperature: 37°C
  Growth strain: DH5alpha
  Copy number: High Copy
Gene/Insert
  Gene/Insert name: Bap60 (alt names: FBgn0025463; CG4303, FBtr0073741)
  Species: D. melanogaster (fly)
  Insert size (bp): 1545
  Entrez Gene: Bap60 (a.k.a. Dmel_CG4303, BAF60, BAP60, BAPp60, CG4303, Dmel\CG4303, bap60, dBAP60, i127, i133)
  Cloning method: Gateway Cloning
  Sequencing primers: 5′ M13-F20; 3′ M13R
Terms and licenses: Academic/Nonprofit Terms; Industry Terms: Not Available to Industry
How to cite: pFOSGE_COF2F01 was a gift from Alexander Stark (Addgene plasmid # 70867 ; http://n2t.net/addgene:70867 ; RRID:Addgene_70867)
